Addgene plasmid #130010: pRDAX-531 C-Tag Venus210[1] L20 Itgb1 EBPF2
Purpose: PPI (BiFC/TriFC) assay vector
Depositing lab: Gary Lewin. Depositing organization: Max-Delbrueck-Centrum fuer Molekulare Medizin (MDC).
Backbone
  Vector backbone: custom built
  Vector type: Mammalian Expression
Growth in bacteria
  Bacterial resistance: Ampicillin, 100 μg/mL
  Growth temperature: 37°C
  Growth strain: DH5alpha
  Copy number: High Copy
Gene/Insert
  Gene/Insert name: Itgb1
  Species: M. musculus (mouse)
  Entrez Gene: Itgb1 (a.k.a. 4633401G24Rik, CD29, Fnrb, Gm9863, gpIIa)
  Cloning method: Restriction Enzyme; 5′ cloning site unknown (unknown if destroyed); 3′ cloning site unknown (unknown if destroyed)
Terms and licenses: Academic/Nonprofit Terms; Industry Terms: Not Available to Industry
How to cite: pRDAX-531 C-Tag Venus210[1] L20 Itgb1 EBPF2 was a gift from Gary Lewin (Addgene plasmid # 130010 ; http://n2t.net/addgene:130010 ; RRID:Addgene_130010)
