[The description below was written by a language model from this plasmid's Addgene catalogue record and pLannotate feature annotations shown in this document.]
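Description:
pRDAX-531 C-Tag Venus210[1] L20 Itgb1 EBPF2 is a custom-built mammalian expression plasmid of about 9 kb, designed as a vector for protein–protein interaction assays based on bimolecular or trimolecular fluorescence complementation (BiFC/TriFC). It is maintained in E. coli through a high-copy ColE1/pUC-type origin and selected with ampicillin via the β-lactamase gene. No mammalian selection marker is annotated, which suggests use by transient transfection.

The expression unit is driven by the human CMV immediate-early enhancer and promoter, followed by a chimeric β-globin/immunoglobulin intron that promotes efficient processing of the transcript. The first open reading frame encodes mouse integrin β1 (Itgb1, CD29), followed after a short gap by a partial mVenus coding sequence. As the name indicates, this is a C-terminal tag comprising the first Venus fragment split at about residue 210, presumably joined through the "L20" linker, although the record does not define that term. The fragment alone should not fluoresce; yellow signal is expected only when a partner protein carrying the complementary Venus piece comes close enough to reconstitute the fluorophore.

Downstream, an EMCV IRES directs translation of EBFP2 from the same mRNA, giving an independent blue reporter that marks transfected cells and allows normalisation of the complementation signal to expression level. The transcript ends with a second chimeric intron, a WPRE to enhance RNA stability and expression, and a bGH polyadenylation signal. A T3 promoter, a short β-globin-derived fragment and a rabbit β-globin poly(A) signal lie further downstream, probably as backbone remnants. The cloning sites used for the insert are not recorded.
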