Features (pLannotate 1.2.2; 17 found; start..end, strand, type, name):
    154..531     +  enhancer       CMV enhancer: human cytomegalovirus immediate early enhancer
    533..732     +  promoter       CMV promoter: human cytomegalovirus (CMV) immediate early promoter
    871..1003    +  intron         chimeric intron: chimera between introns from human β-globin and immunoglobulin heavy chain genes
   1024..3417    +  CDS            Itgb1 (sequence withheld): ITB1_MOUSE - Experimental evidence at protein level: Swiss-Prot protein existence level 1. [Isoform 2]: Isoform 2 displaces isoform 1 in striated muscles. From Mus musculus (Mouse).
   3478..4104    +  CDS            mVenus (fragment): mVenus is a basic (constitutively fluorescent) yellow fluorescent protein published in 2006, derived from Aequorea victoria. It is reported to be a rapidly-maturing monomer with moderate acid sensitivity.
   4121..4707    +  misc_feature   IRES2: internal ribosome entry site (IRES) of the encephalomyocarditis virus (EMCV)
   4708..5427    +  CDS            EBFP2: enhanced blue variant of GFP (Ai et al., 2007) mammalian codon-optimized
   5473..5605    +  intron         chimeric intron: chimera between introns from human β-globin and immunoglobulin heavy chain genes
   5614..6202    +  misc_feature   WPRE: woodchuck hepatitis virus posttranscriptional regulatory element
   6206..6222    +  misc_feature   MCS (fragment): pUC18/19 multiple cloning site
   6235..6346    +  polyA_signal   bGH poly(A) signal: bovine growth hormone polyadenylation signal
   6442..6460    -  promoter       T3 promoter: promoter for bacteriophage T3 RNA polymerase
   6519..6593    +  CDS            HBB (fragment): HBB_PONPY - Experimental evidence at transcript level: Swiss-Prot protein existence level 2. Involved in oxygen transport from the lung to the various peripheral tissues. From Pongo pygmaeus (Bornean orangutan).
   6664..6719    +  polyA_signal   β-globin poly(A) signal: rabbit β-globin polyadenylation signal (Gil and Proudfoot, 1987)
   7098..7686    -  rep_origin     ori: high-copy-number ColE1/pMB1/pBR322/pUC origin of replication
   7857..8717    -  CDS            AmpR: β-lactamase; bla; confers resistance to ampicillin, carbenicillin, and related antibiotics
   8718..8822    -  promoter       AmpR promoter: bla
>Addgene plasmid #130010 | pRDAX-531 C-Tag Venus210[1] L20 Itgb1 EBPF2 | depositor full sequence | sequence record 249388 | Full Sequence
CCTGCCTCCAGGCCTCAATATTGGCCATTAGCCATATTATTCATTGGTTATATAGCATAAATCAATATTG
GCTATTGGCCATTGCATACGTTGTATCTATATCATAATATGTACATTTATATTGGCTCATGTCCAATATG
ACCGCCATGTTGGCATTGATTATTGACTAGTTATTAATAGTAATCAATTACGGGGTCATTAGTTCATAGC
CCATATATGGAGTTCCGCGTTACATAACTTACGGTAAATGGCCCGCCTGGCTGACCGCCCAACGACCCCC
GCCCATTGACGTCAATAATGACGTATGTTCCCATAGTAACGCCAATAGGGACTTTCCATTGACGTCAATG
GGTGGAGTATTTACGGTAAACTGCCCACTTGGCAGTACATCAAGTGTATCATATGCCAAGTCCGCCCCCT
ATTGACGTCAATGACGGTAAATGGCCCGCCTGGCATTATGCCCAGTACATGACCTTACGGGACTTTCCTA
CTTGGCAGTACATCTACGTATTAGTCATCGCTATTACCATGGTGATGCGGTTTTGGCAGTACACCAATGG
GCGTGGATAGCGGTTTGACTCACGGGGATTTCCAAGTCTCCACCCCATTGACGTCAATGGGAGTTTGTTT
TGGCACCAAAATCAACGGGACTTTCCAAAATGTCGTAATAACCCCGCCCCGTTGACGCAAATGGGCGGTA
GGCGTGTACGGTGGGAGGTCTATATAAGCAGAGCTCGTTTAGTGAACCGTCAGATCACTAGAAGCTTTAT
TGCGGTAGTTTATCACAGTTAAATTGCTAACGCAGTCAGTGCTTCTGACACAACAGTCTCGAACTTAAGC
TGCAGAAGTTGGTCGTGAGGCACTGGGCAGGTAAGTATCAAGGTTACAAGACAGGTTTAAGGAGACCAAT
AGAAACTGGGCTTGTCGAGACAGAGAAGACTCTTGCGTTTCTGATAGGCACCTATTGGTCTTACTGACAT
CCACTTTGCCTTTCTCTCCACAGGTGTCCACTCCCAGGCCACC
[2394 nt withheld, positions 1024-3417]
GGGAGTCCTGGCGGTGGATCCGGAGGCTCTGGGAGCTCTGCCAGCGGTGGCAGCACCAGTGTGTCAAAGG
GAGAAGAGTTGTTTACCGGTGTTGTTCCCATACTGGTGGAACTGGATGGTGACGTCAATGGACACAAGTT
TAGCGTTTCTGGCGAAGGAGAAGGCGATGCTACCTATGGCAAACTGACCCTCAAACTGATCTGTACGACT
GGAAAGTTGCCTGTACCTTGGCCAACACTGGTCACAACCTTGGGCTATGGGCTGCAATGCTTTGCCCGTT
ATCCTGATCACATGAAGCAACATGACTTCTTTAAGTCTGCTATGCCAGAGGGATATGTGCAGGAACGGAC
TATCTTCTTCAAGGACGACGGCAACTACAAGACGAGAGCTGAGGTGAAATTTGAGGGTGACACACTGGTG
AATCGCATAGAGCTGAAAGGCATCGACTTCAAAGAAGATGGGAATATTCTCGGGCATAAACTCGAGTACA
ACTACAATTCCCACAACGTGTACATCACTGCCGATAAGCAGAAGAATGGGATTAAGGCGAACTTCAAGAT
CCGACACAACATCGAGGATGGTGGGGTCCAGCTTGCCGACCATTATCAGCAGAACACACCCATTGGGGAT
GGACCAGTCCTGTTGCCGGATAACCACTACCTCAGTTACCAGAGCAAACTGTCCAAATAAGAATTCAGAT
CCGCCCCTCTCCCTCCCCCCCCCCTAACGTTACTGGCCGAAGCCGCTTGGAATAAGGCCGGTGTGCGTTT
GTCTATATGTTATTTTCCACCATATTGCCGTCTTTTGGCAATGTGAGGGCCCGGAAACCTGGCCCTGTCT
TCTTGACGAGCATTCCTAGGGGTCTTTCCCCTCTCGCCAAAGGAATGCAAGGTCTGTTGAATGTCGTGAA
GGAAGCAGTTCCTCTGGTAGCTTCTTGAAGACAAACAACGTCTGTAGCGACCCTTTGCAGGCAGCGGAAC
CCCCCACCTGGCGACAGGTGCCTCTGCGGCCAAAAGCCACGTGTATAAGATACACCTGCAAAGGCGGCAC
AACCCCAGTGCCACGTTGTGAGTTGGATAGTTGTGGAAAGAGTCAAATGGCTCTCCTCAAGCGTATTCAA
CAAGGGGCTGAAGGATGCCCAGAAGGTACCCCATTGTATGGGATCTGATCTGGGGCCTCGGTACACATGC
TTTACATGTGTTTAGTCGAGGTTAAAAAAACGTCTAGGCCCCCCGAACCACGGGGACGTGGTTTTCCTTT
GAAAAACACGATGATAATATGGCCACAACCATGGTGAGCAAGGGCGAGGAGCTGTTCACCGGGGTGGTGC
CCATCCTGGTCGAGCTGGACGGCGACGTAAACGGCCACAAGTTCAGCGTGAGGGGCGAGGGCGAGGGCGA
TGCCACCAACGGCAAGCTGACCCTGAAGTTCATCTGCACCACCGGCAAGCTGCCCGTGCCCTGGCCCACC
CTCGTGACCACCCTGAGCCACGGCGTGCAGTGCTTCGCCCGCTACCCCGACCACATGAAGCAGCACGACT
TCTTCAAGTCCGCCATGCCCGAAGGCTACGTCCAGGAGCGCACCATCTTCTTCAAGGACGACGGCACCTA
CAAGACCCGCGCCGAGGTGAAGTTCGAGGGCGACACCCTGGTGAACCGCATCGAGCTGAAGGGCGTCGAC
TTCAAGGAGGACGGCAACATCCTGGGGCACAAGCTGGAGTACAACTTCAACAGCCACAACATCTATATCA
TGGCCGTCAAGCAGAAGAACGGCATCAAGGTGAACTTCAAGATCCGCCACAACGTGGAGGACGGCAGCGT
GCAGCTCGCCGACCACTACCAGCAGAACACCCCCATCGGCGACGGCCCCGTGCTGCTGCCCGACAGCCAC
TACCTGAGCACCCAGTCCGTGCTGAGCAAAGACCCCAACGAGAAGCGCGATCACATGGTCCTGCTGGAGT
TCCGCACCGCCGCCGGGATCACTCTCGGCATGGACGAGCTGTACAAGTAAACCGGTGCTCGAGGTACCGA
TGAATAGCTAAGGTCGAGGCCGCAGGTAAGTATCAAGGTTACAAGACAGGTTTAAGGAGACCAATAGAAA
CTGGGCTTGTCGAGACAGAGAAGACTCTTGCGTTTCTGATAGGCACCTATTGGTCTTACTGACATCCACT
TTGCCTTTCTCTCCACAGGTGTCGACAATCAACCTCTGGATTACAAAATTTGTGAAAGATTGACTGGTAT
TCTTAACTATGTTGCTCCTTTTACGCTATGTGGATACGCTGCTTTAATGCCTTTGTATCATGCTATTGCT
TCCCGTATGGCTTTCATTTTCTCCTCCTTGTATAAATCCTGGTTGCTGTCTCTTTATGAGGAGTTGTGGC
CCGTTGTCAGGCAACGTGGCGTGGTGTGCACTGTGTTTGCTGACGCAACCCCCACTGGTTGGGGCATTGC
CACCACCTGTCAGCTCCTTTCCGGGACTTTCGCTTTCCCCCTCCCTATTGCCACGGCGGAACTCATCGCC
GCCTGCCTTGCCCGCTGCTGGACAGGGGCTCGGCTGTTGGGCACTGACAATTCCGTGGTGTTGTCGGGGA
AGCTGACGTCCTTTCCATGGCTGCTCGCCTGTGTTGCCACCTGGATTCTGCGCGGGACGTCCTTCTGCTA
CGTCCCTTCGGCCCTCAATCCAGCGGACCTTCCTTCCCGCGGCCTGCTGCCGGCTCTGCGGCCTCTTCCG
CGTCTTCGCCTTCGCCCTCAGACGAGTCGGATCTCCCTTTGGGCCGCCTCCCCGCCTGGAATTCGAGCTC
GGTACGATCAGCCTCGACTGTGCCTTCTAGTTGCCAGCCATCTGTTGTTTGCCCCTCCCCCGTGCCTTCC
TTGACCCTGGAAGGTGCCACTCCCACTGTCCTTTCCTAATAAAATGAGGAAATTGCATCGCATTGTCTGA
GTAGGTGTCATTCTATTCTGGGGGGTGGGGTGGGGCAGGACAGCAAGGGGGAGGATTGGGAAGACAATAG
CCCAGCTTTTGTTCCCTTTAGTGAGGGTTAATTGCGCGCTTGGCGTAATCATGGTCATAGCTGTTTCCTG
TGTGAAATTGTTATCCGCTAATTCACTCCTCAGGTGCAGGCTGCCTATCAGAAGGTGGTGGCTGGTGTGG
CCAATGCCCTGGCTCACAAATACCACTGAGATCTTTTTCCCTCTGCCAAAAATTATGGGGACATCATGAA
GCCCCTTGAGCATCTGACTTCTGGCTAATAAAGGAAATTTATTTTCATTGCAATAGTGTGTTGGAATTTT
TTGTGTCTCTCACTCGGAAGGACATATGGGAGGGCAAATCATTTAAAACATCAGAATGAGTATTTGGTTT
AGAGTTTGGCAACATATGCCCATATGCTGGCTGCCATGAACAAAGGTTGGCTATAAAGAGGTCATCAGTA
TATGAAACAGCCCCCTGCTGTCCATTCCTTATTCCATAGAAAAGCCTTGACTTGAGGTTAGATTTTTTTT
ATATTTTGTTTTGTGTTATTTTTTTCTTTAACATCCCTAAAATTTTCCTTACATGTTTTACTAGCCAGAT
TTTTCCTCCTCTCCTGACTACTCCCAGTCATAGCTGTCCCTCTTCTCTTATGGAGATCGGCCGGCCGCCG
GCGTCGACGCGCGCGGCCGCGGCGCGCCGTTGCTGGCGTTTTTCCATAGGCTCCGCCCCCCTGACGAGCA
TCACAAAAATCGACGCTCAAGTCAGAGGTGGCGAAACCCGACAGGACTATAAAGATACCAGGCGTTTCCC
CCTGGAAGCTCCCTCGTGCGCTCTCCTGTTCCGACCCTGCCGCTTACCGGATACCTGTCCGCCTTTCTCC
CTTCGGGAAGCGTGGCGCTTTCTCATAGCTCACGCTGTAGGTATCTCAGTTCGGTGTAGGTCGTTCGCTC
CAAGCTGGGCTGTGTGCACGAACCCCCCGTTCAGCCCGACCGCTGCGCCTTATCCGGTAACTATCGTCTT
GAGTCCAACCCGGTAAGACACGACTTATCGCCACTGGCAGCAGCCACTGGTAACAGGATTAGCAGAGCGA
GGTATGTAGGCGGTGCTACAGAGTTCTTGAAGTGGTGGCCTAACTACGGCTACACTAGAAGAACAGTATT
TGGTATCTGCGCTCTGCTGAAGCCAGTTACCTTCGGAAAAAGAGTTGGTAGCTCTTGATCCGGCAAACAA
ACCACCGCTGGTAGCGGTGGTTTTTTTGTTTGCAAGCAGCAGATTACGCGCAGAAAAAAAGGATCTCAAG
AAGATCCTTTGATCTTTTCTACGGGGTCTGACGCTCAGTGGAACGAAAACTCACGTTAAGGGATTTTGGT
CATGAGATTATCAAAAAGGATCTTCACCTAGATCCTTTTAAATTAAAAATGAAGTTTTAAATCAATCTAA
AGTATATATGAGTAAACTTGGTCTGACAGTTACCAATGCTTAATCAGTGAGGCACCTATCTCAGCGATCT
GTCTATTTCGTTCATCCATAGTTGCCTGACTCCCCGTCGTGTAGATAACTACGATACGGGAGGGCTTACC
ATCTGGCCCCAGTGCTGCAATGATACCGCGAGACCCACGCTCACCGGCTCCAGATTTATCAGCAATAAAC
CAGCCAGCCGGAAGGGCCGAGCGCAGAAGTGGTCCTGCAACTTTATCCGCCTCCATCCAGTCTATTAATT
GTTGCCGGGAAGCTAGAGTAAGTAGTTCGCCAGTTAATAGTTTGCGCAACGTTGTTGCCATTGCTACAGG
CATCGTGGTGTCACGCTCGTCGTTTGGTATGGCTTCATTCAGCTCCGGTTCCCAACGATCAAGGCGAGTT
ACATGATCCCCCATGTTGTGCAAAAAAGCGGTTAGCTCCTTCGGTCCTCCGATCGTTGTCAGAAGTAAGT
TGGCCGCAGTGTTATCACTCATGGTTATGGCAGCACTGCATAATTCTCTTACTGTCATGCCATCCGTAAG
ATGCTTTTCTGTGACTGGTGAGTACTCAACCAAGTCATTCTGAGAATAGTGTATGCGGCGACCGAGTTGC
TCTTGCCCGGCGTCAATACGGGATAATACCGCGCCACATAGCAGAACTTTAAAAGTGCTCATCATTGGAA
AACGTTCTTCGGGGCGAAAACTCTCAAGGATCTTACCGCTGTTGAGATCCAGTTCGATGTAACCCACTCG
TGCACCCAACTGATCTTCAGCATCTTTTACTTTCACCAGCGTTTCTGGGTGAGCAAAAACAGGAAGGCAA
AATGCCGCAAAAAAGGGAATAAGGGCGACACGGAAATGTTGAATACTCATACTCTTCCTTTTTCAATATT
ATTGAAGCATTTATCAGGGTTATTGTCTCATGAGCGGATACATATTTGAATGTATTTAGAAAAATAAACA
AATAGGGGTTCCGCGCACATTTCCCCGAAAAGTGCCACCTGACGTCTAAGAAACCATTATTATCATGACA
TTAACCTATAAAAATAGGCGTATCACGAGGCCCTTTCGTCTACGCGCGCGCCGGCGGCGCGCCGTCGACG
GCCGGCCGCGGCCGCG
